Addgene plasmid #124135: pET29b-AK1-His
Purpose: Bacterial expression plasmid for PURE system components
Depositing lab: Sebastian Maerkl & Takuya Ueda. Depositing organization: The University of Tokyo. Publication: Cell-free translation reconstituted with purified components. Shimizu Y, Inoue A, Tomari Y, Suzuki T, Yokogawa T, Nishikawa K, Ueda T. Nat Biotechnol. 2001 Aug;19(8):751-5. doi: 10.1038/90802. PubMed 11479568.
Backbone
  Vector backbone: pET29b(+)
  Vector type: Bacterial Expression
Growth in bacteria
  Bacterial resistance: Kanamycin, 50 μg/mL
  Growth temperature: 37°C
  Growth strain: DH5alpha ; JM109
  Copy number: High Copy
Gene/Insert
  Gene/Insert name: Adenylate kinase (alt name: AK1)
  Species: G. gallus (chicken)
  Entrez Gene: AK1
  Tag / fusion protein: 6x-His (C terminal on insert)
  Cloning method: Restriction Enzyme; 5′ cloning site Unknown (unknown if destroyed)
Terms and licenses: Academic/Nonprofit Terms; Industry Terms: Not Available to Industry
Depositor comments: It is recommended to screen DNA preps from multiple colonies by Sanger sequencing, as this plasmid may be prone to deletions in the promoter region.
How to cite: pET29b-AK1-His was a gift from Sebastian Maerkl & Takuya Ueda (Addgene plasmid # 124135 ; http://n2t.net/addgene:124135 ; RRID:Addgene_124135)
