[The description below was written by a language model from this plasmid's Addgene catalogue record, the feature table of its GenBank file and pLannotate feature annotations shown in this document.]
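Description:
pET29b-AK1-His is a bacterial expression plasmid of about 5.8 kb, built on the pET29b(+) backbone. It is used to produce chicken (Gallus gallus) adenylate kinase 1 (AK1) with a C-terminal 6xHis tag. It replicates in E. coli from a ColE1/pMB1-type origin and retains the pBR322-derived bom (basis of mobility) region and the rop gene. The catalogue lists it as high copy, although Rop normally acts to restrain copy number. Selection is by kanamycin through the KanR aminoglycoside phosphotransferase gene. An f1 phage origin is also present, which permits single-stranded DNA production.

The AK1 coding sequence sits in a standard pET expression cassette. A T7 promoter is followed immediately by a lac operator and then the efficient T7 gene 10 ribosome binding site. The AK1 open reading frame comes next, fused at its 3′ end to the histidine tag, and the cassette ends at the T7 terminator. The plasmid also carries lacI under its own promoter. The resulting Lac repressor binds the operator and keeps transcription off until an inducer such as IPTG is added, and expression requires a host that supplies T7 RNA polymerase. The His tag allows the enzyme to be purified by metal-affinity chromatography.

The construct belongs to a set of plasmids for making the individually purified components of the PURE reconstituted cell-free translation system. Adenylate kinase interconverts adenine nucleotides, consistent with a role in energy regeneration, though the record does not spell this out. The depositor cautions that the plasmid may be prone to deletions in the promoter region. The two sequence records differ by a few bases in length and in coordinate offset but show the same feature layout. The cloning sites are not recorded.
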