LOCUS       Exported 5820 bp ds-DNA circular SYN 19-FEB-2019
DEFINITION  synthetic circular DNA
ACCESSION   .
VERSION     .
KEYWORDS    .
SOURCE      synthetic DNA construct
  ORGANISM  synthetic DNA construct
REFERENCE   1 (bases 1 to 5820)
  AUTHORS   .
  TITLE     Direct Submission
  JOURNAL   Exported Tuesday, Feb 19, 2019 from SnapGene Viewer 4.3.1
            https://www.snapgene.com
FEATURES             Location/Qualifiers
     source          1..5820
                     /organism="synthetic DNA construct"
                     /mol_type="other DNA"
     rep_origin      complement(280..868)
                     /direction=LEFT
                     /label=ori
     CDS             990..1805
                     /codon_start=1
                     /label=KanR
                     /translation="MSHIQRETSCSRPRLNSNMDADLYGYKWARDNVGQSGATIYRLYG
                     KPDAPELFLKHGKGSVANDVTDEMVRLNWLTEFMPLPTIKHFIRTPDDAWLLTTAIPGK
                     TAFQVLEEYPDSGENIVDALAVFLRRLHSIPVCNCPFNSDRVFRLAQAQSRMNNGLVDA
                     SDFDDERNGWPVEQVWKEMHKLLPFSPDSVVTHGDFSLDNLIFDEGKLIGCIDVGRVGI
                     ADRYQDLAILWNCLGEFSPSLQKRLFQKYGIDNPDMNKLQFHLMLDEFF"
     rep_origin      complement(1898..2353)
                     /direction=LEFT
                     /label=f1 ori
     terminator      2390..2437
                     /label=T7 terminator
     CDS             complement(2501..3109)
                     /codon_start=1
                     /label=AK1
                     /translation="MSTEKLKHHKIIFVVGGPGSGKGTQCEKIVHKYGYTHLSTGDLLR
                     AEVSSGSERGKKLQAIMEKGELVPLDTVLDMLRDAMLAKADTSKGFLIDGYPREVKQGE
                     EFEKKIAPPTLLLYVDAGKETMVKRLLKRGETSGRVDDNEETIKKRLETYYKATEPVIA
                     FYKGRGIVRQLNAEGTVDEVFQQVCSYLDKLLEHHHHHH"
     CDS             complement(2504..2521)
                     /codon_start=1
                     /label=6x His Tag
                     /translation="HHHHHH"
     misc_binding    complement(3156..3178)
                     /label=LacO
     primer_bind     complement(3178..3197)
                     /label=T7
     promoter        3510..3587
                     /label=lacI promoter
     CDS             3588..4670
                     /codon_start=1
                     /label=lacI
                     /translation="VKPVTLYDVAEYAGVSYQTVSRVVNQASHVSAKTREKVEAAMAEL
                     NYIPNRVAQQLAGKQSLLIGVATSSLALHAPSQIVAAIKSRADQLGASVVVSMVERSGV
                     EACKAAVHNLLAQRVSGLIINYPLDDQDAIAVEAACTNVPALFLDVSDQTPINSIIFSH
                     EDGTRLGVEHLVALGHQQIALLAGPLSSVSARLRLAGWHKYLTRNQIQPIAEREGDWSA
                     MSGFQQTMQMLNEGIVPTAMLVANDQMALGAMRAITESGLRVGADISVVGYDDTEDSSC
                     YIPPLTTIKQDFRLLGQTSVDRLLQLSQGQAVKGNQLLPVSLVKRKTTLAPNTQTASPR
                     ALADSLMQLARQVSRLESGQ"
     CDS             5479..5670
                     /codon_start=1
                     /label=rop
                     /translation="VTKQEKTALNMARFIRSQTLTLLEKLNELDADEQADICESLHDHA
                     DELYRSCLARFGDDGENL"
     misc_feature    join(5772..5820,1..94)
                     /label=bom
ORIGIN
        1 actatgcggc atcagagcag attgtactga gagtgcacca tatatgcggt gtgaaatacc
       61 gcacagatgc gtaaggagaa aataccgcat caggcgctct tccgcttcct cgctcactga
      121 ctcgctgcgc tcggtcgttc ggctgcggcg agcggtatca gctcactcaa aggcggtaat
      181 acggttatcc acagaatcag gggataacgc aggaaagaac atgtgagcaa aaggccagca
      241 aaaggccagg aaccgtaaaa aggccgcgtt gctggcgttt ttccataggc tccgcccccc
      301 tgacgagcat cacaaaaatc gacgctcaag tcagaggtgg cgaaacccga caggactata
      361 aagataccag gcgtttcccc ctggaagctc cctcgtgcgc tctcctgttc cgaccctgcc
      421 gcttaccgga tacctgtccg cctttctccc ttcgggaagc gtggcgcttt ctcatagctc
      481 acgctgtagg tatctcagtt cggtgtaggt cgttcgctcc aagctgggct gtgtgcacga
      541 accccccgtt cagcccgacc gctgcgcctt atccggtaac tatcgtcttg agtccaaccc
      601 ggtaagacac gacttatcgc cactggcagc agccactggt aacaggatta gcagagcgag
      661 gtatgtaggc ggtgctacag agttcttgaa gtggtggcct aactacggct acactagaag
      721 gacagtattt ggtatctgcg ctctgctgaa gccagttacc ttcggaaaaa gagttggtag
      781 ctcttgatcc ggcaaacaaa ccaccgctgg tagcggtggt ttttttgttt gcaagcagca
      841 gattacgcgc agaaaaaaag gatctcaaga agatcctttg atcttttcta cggggtctga
      901 cgctcagtgg aacgaaaact cacgttaagg gattttggtc atgaacaata aaactgtctg
      961 cttacataaa cagtaataca aggggtgtta tgagccatat tcaacgggaa acgtcttgct
     1021 ctaggccgcg attaaattcc aacatggatg ctgatttata tgggtataaa tgggctcgcg
     1081 ataatgtcgg gcaatcaggt gcgacaatct atcgattgta tgggaagccc gatgcgccag
     1141 agttgtttct gaaacatggc aaaggtagcg ttgccaatga tgttacagat gagatggtca
     1201 gactaaactg gctgacggaa tttatgcctc ttccgaccat caagcatttt atccgtactc
     1261 ctgatgatgc atggttactc accactgcga tccccgggaa aacagcattc caggtattag
     1321 aagaatatcc tgattcaggt gaaaatattg ttgatgcgct ggcagtgttc ctgcgccggt
     1381 tgcattcgat tcctgtttgt aattgtcctt ttaacagcga tcgcgtattt cgtctcgctc
     1441 aggcgcaatc acgaatgaat aacggtttgg ttgatgcgag tgattttgat gacgagcgta
     1501 atggctggcc tgttgaacaa gtctggaaag aaatgcataa acttttgcca ttctcaccgg
     1561 attcagtcgt cactcatggt gatttctcac ttgataacct tatttttgac gaggggaaat
     1621 taataggttg tattgatgtt ggacgagtcg gaatcgcaga ccgataccag gatcttgcca
     1681 tcctatggaa ctgcctcggt gagttttctc cttcattaca gaaacggctt tttcaaaaat
     1741 atggtattga taatcctgat atgaataaat tgcagtttca tttgatgctc gatgagtttt
     1801 tctaagaatt aattcatgag cggatacata tttgaatgta tttagaaaaa taaacaaata
     1861 ggggttccgc gcacatttcc ccgaaaagtg ccacctgaaa ttgtaaacgt taatattttg
     1921 ttaaaattcg cgttaaattt ttgttaaatc agctcatttt ttaaccaata ggccgaaatc
     1981 ggcaaaatcc cttataaatc aaaagaatag accgagatag ggttgagtgt tgttccagtt
     2041 tggaacaaga gtccactatt aaagaacgtg gactccaacg tcaaaggnnn nnnnnnnnnn
     2101 nnnnnnnnnn nnnnnnnnnn nnnnnnnnnn nnnnnntnnn nnnnnnnnnn nnnnnnnnnn
     2161 nnnnnnnnnn nnnnnnnnnn nnnnnnnnnn nnnnnnnnnn nnnnnnnnnn nnnnnnnnnn
     2221 nnnnnnnngn nnnnnnnnnn nnnnnnnnnn nnnnnnnnnn nnnnnnnnnn nnnnnnnnnn
     2281 nnnnnnnnnn nnnnnnnnnn nnnnnnnnnn nnnnnnnnnn nnnnnnnnnn nnnnnnnnnn
     2341 nnnnnnnnnn nnncccattc gccaatccgg atatagttcc tcctttcagc aaaaaacccc
     2401 tcaagacccg tttagaggcc ccaaggggtt atgctagtta ttgctcagcg gtggcagcag
     2461 ccaactcagc ttcctttcgg gctttgttag cagccggatc tcagtggtgg tggtggtggt
     2521 gctcgagcag cttgtcgagg taggagcaga cctgctggaa aacctcatcc acggtgccct
     2581 cggcattcag ctggcggacg atgccccggc ccttgtagaa ggcgatgacg ggttcggtag
     2641 ccttgtagta cgtctccaag cgcttcttga tggtctcctc gttgtcgtcc acccgcccgc
     2701 tggtctctcc ccgcttcagc agccgcttca ccatcgtctc cttccccgca tccacgtaga
     2761 gcagcagcgt cgggggggca atcttctttt caaactcctc tccctgcttc acctcgcgag
     2821 ggtagccgtc aatgaggaaa cccttggagg tgtctgcctt agccaacatg gcgtcccgca
     2881 gcatgtccag caccgtgtcc aggggaacca gctcgccctt ctccatgatg gcttgcagct
     2941 tcttgccccg ctctgagccc gagctgacct ctgcccggag caggtcccca gtggagaggt
     3001 gagtgtaccc atacttgtgc acaatcttct cgcattgcgt ccccttccct gagccggggc
     3061 cacccaccac aaagatgatc ttgtggtgct tcagtttttc tgtcgacata tgtatatctc
     3121 cttcttaaag ttaaacaaaa ttatttctag aggggaattg ttatccgctc acaattcccc
     3181 tatagtgagt cgtattaatt tcgcgggatc gagatcgatc tcgatcctct acgccggacg
     3241 catcgtggcc ggcatcaccg gcgccacagg tgcggttgct ggcgcctata tcgccgacat
     3301 caccgatggg gaagatcggg ctcgccactt cgggctcatg agcgcttgtt tcggcgtggg
     3361 tatggtggca ggccccgtgg ccgggggact gttgggcgcc atctccttgc atgcaccatt
     3421 ccttgcggcg gcggtgctca acggcctcaa cctactactg ggctgcttcc taatgcagga
     3481 gtcgcataag ggagagcgtc gagatcccgg acaccatcga atggcgcaaa acctttcgcg
     3541 gtatggcatg atagcgcccg gaagagagtc aattcagggt ggtgaatgtg aaaccagtaa
     3601 cgttatacga tgtcgcagag tatgccggtg tctcttatca gaccgtttcc cgcgtggtga
     3661 accaggccag ccacgtttct gcgaaaacgc gggaaaaagt ggaagcggcg atggcggagc
     3721 tgaattacat tcccaaccgc gtggcacaac aactggcggg caaacagtcg ttgctgattg
     3781 gcgttgccac ctccagtctg gccctgcacg cgccgtcgca aattgtcgcg gcgattaaat
     3841 ctcgcgccga tcaactgggt gccagcgtgg tggtgtcgat ggtagaacga agcggcgtcg
     3901 aagcctgtaa agcggcggtg cacaatcttc tcgcgcaacg cgtcagtggg ctgatcatta
     3961 actatccgct ggatgaccag gatgccattg ctgtggaagc tgcctgcact aatgttccgg
     4021 cgttatttct tgatgtctct gaccagacac ccatcaacag tattattttc tcccatgaag
     4081 acggtacgcg actgggcgtg gagcatctgg tcgcattggg tcaccagcaa atcgcgctgt
     4141 tagcgggccc attaagttct gtctcggcgc gtctgcgtct ggctggctgg cataaatatc
     4201 tcactcgcaa tcaaattcag ccgatagcgg aacgggaagg cgactggagt gccatgtccg
     4261 gttttcaaca aaccatgcaa atgctgaatg agggcatcgt tcccactgcg atgctggttg
     4321 ccaacgatca gatggcgctg ggcgcaatgc gcgccattac cgagtccggg ctgcgcgttg
     4381 gtgcggacat ctcggtagtg ggatacgacg ataccgaaga cagctcatgt tatatcccgc
     4441 cgttaaccac catcaaacag gattttcgcc tgctggggca aaccagcgtg gaccgcttgc
     4501 tgcaactctc tcagggccag gcggtgaagg gcaatcagct gttgcccgtc tcactggtga
     4561 aaagaaaaac caccctggcg cccaatacgc aaaccgcctc tccccgcgcg ttggccgatt
     4621 cattaatgca gctggcacga caggtttccc gactggaaag cgggcagtga gcgcaacgca
     4681 attaatgtaa gttagctcac tcattaggca ccgggatctc gaccgatgcc cttgagagcc
     4741 ttcaacccag tcagctcctt ccggtgggcg cggggcatga ctatcgtcgc cgcacttatg
     4801 actgtcttct ttatcatgca actcgtagga caggtgccgg cagcgctctg ggtcattttc
     4861 ggcgaggacc gctttcgctg gagcgcgacg atgatcggcc tgtcgcttgc ggtattcgga
     4921 atcttgcacg ccctcgctca agccttcgtc actggtcccg ccaccaaacg tttcggcgag
     4981 aagcaggcca ttatcgccgg catggcggcc ccacgggtgc gcatgatcgt gctcctgtcg
     5041 ttgaggaccc ggctaggctg gcggggttgc cttactggtt agcagaatga atcaccgata
     5101 cgcgagcgaa cgtgaagcga ctgctgctgc aaaacgtctg cgacctgagc aacaacatga
     5161 atggtcttcg gtttccgtgt ttcgtaaagt ctggaaacgc ggaagtcagc gccctgcacc
     5221 attatgttcc ggatctgcat cgcaggatgc tgctggctac cctgtggaac acctacatct
     5281 gtattaacga agcgctggca ttgaccctga gtgatttttc tctggtcccg ccgcatccat
     5341 accgccagtt gtttaccctc acaacgttcc agtaaccggg catgttcatc atcagtaacc
     5401 cgtatcgtga gcatcctctc tcgtttcatc ggtatcatta cccccatgaa cagaaatccc
     5461 ccttacacgg aggcatcagt gaccaaacag gaaaaaaccg cccttaacat ggcccgcttt
     5521 atcagaagcc agacattaac gcttctggag aaactcaacg agctggacgc ggatgaacag
     5581 gcagacatct gtgaatcgct tcacgaccac gctgatgagc tttaccgcag ctgcctcgcg
     5641 cgtttcggtg atgacggtga aaacctctga cacatgcagc tcccggagac ggtcacagct
     5701 tgtctgtaag cggatgccgg gagcagacaa gcccgtcagg gcgcgtcagc gggtgttggc
     5761 gggtgtcggg gcgcagccat gacccagtca cgtagcgata gcggagtgta tactggctta
//
