Features (pLannotate 1.2.2; 19 found; start..end, strand, type, name):
      1..140     +  misc_feature   bom: basis of mobility region from pBR322
    326..914     -  rep_origin     ori: high-copy-number ColE1/pMB1/pBR322/pUC origin of replication
   1036..1851    +  CDS            KanR: aminoglycoside phosphotransferase; aph(3')-Ia; confers resistance to kanamycin in bacteria or G418 (Geneticin®) in eukaryotes
   1860..1917    -  promoter       AmpR promoter (fragment): bla
   1970..2398    -  rep_origin     f1 ori (sequence partly withheld): f1 bacteriophage origin of replication; arrow indicates direction of (+) strand synthesis
   2435..2482    -  terminator     T7 terminator: transcription terminator for bacteriophage T7 RNA polymerase
   2490..2539    -  CDS            SET1 (fragment): solubility-enhancement tag derived from T7 phage gene 10B
   2549..2566    -  CDS            9xHis (fragment): 9xHis affinity tag
   2573..3154    -  CDS            AK1: KAD1_CHICK - Experimental evidence at protein level: Swiss-Prot protein existence level 1. Catalyzes the reversible transfer of the terminal phosphate group between ATP and AMP. Also displays broad nucleoside diphosphate kinase activity. Plays an important role in cellular energy homeostasis and in adenine nucleotide metabolism. From Gallus gallus (Chicken).
   3162..3184    -  RBS            RBS: efficient ribosome binding site from bacteriophage T7 gene 10 (Olins and Rangwala, 1989)
   3199..3223    -  protein_bind   lac operator: The lac repressor binds to the lac operator to inhibit transcription in E. coli. This inhibition can be relieved by adding lactose or isopropyl-β-D-thiogalactopyranoside (IPTG). lac repressor encoded by lacI
   3224..3242    -  promoter       T7 promoter: promoter for bacteriophage T7 RNA polymerase
   3268..3547    +  CDS            TcR (fragment): tetracycline efflux protein; tet; confers resistance to tetracycline
   3555..3632    +  promoter       lacI promoter: lacI
   3633..4715    +  CDS            lacI: lac repressor; lacI; The lac repressor binds to the lac operator to inhibit transcription in E. coli. This inhibition can be relieved by adding lactose or isopropyl-β-D-thiogalactopyranoside (IPTG).
   4728..4749    +  protein_bind   CAP binding site: CAP binding activates transcription in the presence of cAMP. E. coli catabolite activator protein
   4764..5055    +  CDS            TcR (fragment): tetracycline efflux protein; tet; confers resistance to tetracycline
   5127..5507    -  CDS            YPB1_ECOLX: Protein predicted: Swiss-Prot protein existence level 4. From Escherichia coli.
   5524..5715    +  CDS            rop: Rop protein, which maintains plasmids at low copy number; rop
>Addgene plasmid #124135 | pET29b-AK1-His | addgene full sequence | sequence record 258253 | Addgene NGS Result
CGCAGCCATGACCCAGTCACGTAGCGATAGCGGAGTGTATACTGGCTTAACTATGCGGCATCAGAGCAGA
TTGTACTGAGAGTGCACCATTGCGGTGTGAAATACCGCACAGATGCGTAAGGAGAAAATACCGCATCAGG
CGCTCTTCCGCTTCCTCGCTCACTGACTCGCTGCGCTCGGTCGTTCGGCTGCGGCGAGCGGTATCAGCTC
ACTCAAAGGCGGTAATACGGTTATCCACAGAATCAGGGGATAACGCAGGAAAGAACATGTGAGCAAAAGG
CCAGCAAAAGGCCAGGAACCGTAAAAAGGCCGCGTTGCTGGCGTTTTTCCATAGGCTCCGCCCCCCTGAC
GAGCATCACAAAAATCGACGCTCAAGTCAGAGGTGGCGAAACCCGACAGGACTATAAAGATACCAGGCGT
TTCCCCCTGGAAGCTCCCTCGTGCGCTCTCCTGTTCCGACCCTGCCGCTTACCGGATACCTGTCCGCCTT
TCTCCCTTCGGGAAGCGTGGCGCTTTCTCATAGCTCACGCTGTAGGTATCTCAGTTCGGTGTAGGTCGTT
CGCTCCAAGCTGGGCTGTGTGCACGAACCCCCCGTTCAGCCCGACCGCTGCGCCTTATCCGGTAACTATC
GTCTTGAGTCCAACCCGGTAAGACACGACTTATCGCCACTGGCAGCAGCCACTGGTAACAGGATTAGCAG
AGCGAGGTATGTAGGCGGTGCTACAGAGTTCTTGAAGTGGTGGCCTAACTACGGCTACACTAGAAGGACA
GTATTTGGTATCTGCGCTCTGCTGAAGCCAGTTACCTTCGGAAAAAGAGTTGGTAGCTCTTGATCCGGCA
AACAAACCACCGCTGGTAGCGGTGGTTTTTTTGTTTGCAAGCAGCAGATTACGCGCAGAAAAAAAGGATC
TCAAGAAGATCCTTTGATCTTTTCTACGGGGTCTGACGCTCAGTGGAACGAAAACTCACGTTAAGGGATT
TTGGTCATGAACAATAAAACTGTCTGCTTACATAAACAGTAATACAAGGGGTGTTATGAGCCATATTCAA
CGGGAAACGTCTTGCTCTAGGCCGCGATTAAATTCCAACATGGATGCTGATTTATATGGGTATAAATGGG
CTCGCGATAATGTCGGGCAATCAGGTGCGACAATCTATCGATTGTATGGGAAGCCCGATGCGCCAGAGTT
GTTTCTGAAACATGGCAAAGGTAGCGTTGCCAATGATGTTACAGATGAGATGGTCAGACTAAACTGGCTG
ACGGAATTTATGCCTCTTCCGACCATCAAGCATTTTATCCGTACTCCTGATGATGCATGGTTACTCACCA
CTGCGATCCCCGGGAAAACAGCATTCCAGGTATTAGAAGAATATCCTGATTCAGGTGAAAATATTGTTGA
TGCGCTGGCAGTGTTCCTGCGCCGGTTGCATTCGATTCCTGTTTGTAATTGTCCTTTTAACAGCGATCGC
GTATTTCGTCTCGCTCAGGCGCAATCACGAATGAATAACGGTTTGGTTGATGCGAGTGATTTTGATGACG
AGCGTAATGGCTGGCCTGTTGAACAAGTCTGGAAAGAAATGCATAAACTTTTGCCATTCTCACCGGATTC
AGTCGTCACTCATGGTGATTTCTCACTTGATAACCTTATTTTTGACGAGGGGAAATTAATAGGTTGTATT
GATGTTGGACGAGTCGGAATCGCAGACCGATACCAGGATCTTGCCATCCTATGGAACTGCCTCGGTGAGT
TTTCTCCTTCATTACAGAAACGGCTTTTTCAAAAATATGGTATTGATAATCCTGATATGAATAAATTGCA
GTTTCATTTGATGCTCGATGAGTTTTTCTAAGAATTAATTCATGAGCGGATACATATTTGAATGTATTTA
GAAAAATAAACAAATAGGGGTTCCGCGCACATTTCCCCGAAAAGTGCCACCTAAATTGTAAGCGTTAATA
TTTTGTTAAAATTCGCGTTAAATTTTTGTTAAATCAGCTCATTTTTTAACCAATAGGCCGAAATCGGCAA
AATCCCTTATAAATCAAAAGAATAGACCGAGATAGGGTTGAGTGTTGTTCCAGTTTGGAACAAGAGTCCA
CTATTAAAGAACGTGGACTCCAACGTCAAAGG
[49 nt withheld, positions 2133-2181]
T
[91 nt withheld, positions 2183-2273]
G
[124 nt withheld, positions 2275-2398]
CCCATTCGCCAATCCGGATATAGTTCCTCCTTTCAGCAAAAAACCCCTCAAGACCCGTTTAGAGGCCCCA
AGGGGTTATGCTAGTTATTGCTCAGCGGTGGCAGCAGCCAACTCAGCTTCCTTTCGGGCTTTGTTAGCAG
CCGGATCTCAGTGGTGGTGGTGGTGGTGCTCGAGCAGCTTGTCGAGGTAGGAGCAGACCTGCTGGAAAAC
CTCATCCACGGTGCCCTCGGCATTCAGCTGGCGGACGATGCCCCGGCCCTTGTAGAAGGCGATGACGGGT
TCGGTAGCCTTGTAGTACGTCTCCAAGCGCTTCTTGATGGTCTCCTCGTTGTCGTCCACCCGCCCGCTGG
TCTCTCCCCGCTTCAGCAGCCGCTTCACCATCGTCTCCTTCCCCGCATCCACGTAGAGCAGCAGCGTCGG
GGGGGCAATCTTCTTTTCAAACTCCTCTCCCTGCTTCACCTCGCGAGGGTAGCCGTCAATGAGGAAACCC
TTGGAGGTGTCTGCCTTAGCCAACATGGCGTCCCGCAGCATGTCCAGCACCGTGTCCAGGGGAACCAGCT
CGCCCTTCTCCATGATGGCTTGCAGCTTCTTGCCCCGCTCTGAGCCCGAGCTGACCTCTGCCCGGAGCAG
GTCCCCAGTGGAGAGGTGAGTGTACCCATACTTGTGCACAATCTTCTCGCATTGCGTCCCCTTCCCTGAG
CCGGGGCCACCCACCACAAAGATGATCTTGTGGTGCTTCAGTTTTTCTGTCGACATATGTATATCTCCTT
CTTAAAGTTAAACAAAATTATTTCTAGAGGGGAATTGTTATCCGCTCACAATTCCCCTATAGTGAGTCGT
ATTAATTTCGCGGGATCGAGATCGATCTCGATCCTCTACGCCGGACGCATCGTGGCCGGCATCACCGGCG
CCACAGGTGCGGTTGCTGGCGCCTATATCGCCGACATCACCGATGGGGAAGATCGGGCTCGCCACTTCGG
GCTCATGAGCGCTTGTTTCGGCGTGGGTATGGTGGCAGGCCCCGTGGCCGGGGGACTGTTGGGCGCCATC
TCCTTGCATGCACCATTCCTTGCGGCGGCGGTGCTCAACGGCCTCAACCTACTACTGGGCTGCTTCCTAA
TGCAGGAGTCGCATAAGGGAGAGCGTCGAGATCCCGGACACCATCGAATGGCGCAAAACCTTTCGCGGTA
TGGCATGATAGCGCCCGGAAGAGAGTCAATTCAGGGTGGTGAATGTGAAACCAGTAACGTTATACGATGT
CGCAGAGTATGCCGGTGTCTCTTATCAGACCGTTTCCCGCGTGGTGAACCAGGCCAGCCACGTTTCTGCG
AAAACGCGGGAAAAAGTGGAAGCGGCGATGGCGGAGCTGAATTACATTCCCAACCGCGTGGCACAACAAC
TGGCGGGCAAACAGTCGTTGCTGATTGGCGTTGCCACCTCCAGTCTGGCCCTGCACGCGCCGTCGCAAAT
TGTCGCGGCGATTAAATCTCGCGCCGATCAACTGGGTGCCAGCGTGGTGGTGTCGATGGTAGAACGAAGC
GGCGTCGAAGCCTGTAAAGCGGCGGTGCACAATCTTCTCGCGCAACGCGTCAGTGGGCTGATCATTAACT
ATCCGCTGGATGACCAGGATGCCATTGCTGTGGAAGCTGCCTGCACTAATGTTCCGGCGTTATTTCTTGA
TGTCTCTGACCAGACACCCATCAACAGTATTATTTTCTCCCATGAAGACGGTACGCGACTGGGCGTGGAG
CATCTGGTCGCATTGGGTCACCAGCAAATCGCGCTGTTAGCGGGCCCATTAAGTTCTGTCTCGGCGCGTC
TGCGTCTGGCTGGCTGGCATAAATATCTCACTCGCAATCAAATTCAGCCGATAGCGGAACGGGAAGGCGA
CTGGAGTGCCATGTCCGGTTTTCAACAAACCATGCAAATGCTGAATGAGGGCATCGTTCCCACTGCGATG
CTGGTTGCCAACGATCAGATGGCGCTGGGCGCAATGCGCGCCATTACCGAGTCCGGGCTGCGCGTTGGTG
CGGACATCTCGGTAGTGGGATACGACGATACCGAAGACAGCTCATGTTATATCCCGCCGTTAACCACCAT
CAAACAGGATTTTCGCCTGCTGGGGCAAACCAGCGTGGACCGCTTGCTGCAACTCTCTCAGGGCCAGGCG
GTGAAGGGCAATCAGCTGTTGCCCGTCTCACTGGTGAAAAGAAAAACCACCCTGGCGCCCAATACGCAAA
CCGCCTCTCCCCGCGCGTTGGCCGATTCATTAATGCAGCTGGCACGACAGGTTTCCCGACTGGAAAGCGG
GCAGTGAGCGCAACGCAATTAATGTAAGTTAGCTCACTCATTAGGCACCGGGATCTCGACCGATGCCCTT
GAGAGCCTTCAACCCAGTCAGCTCCTTCCGGTGGGCGCGGGGCATGACTATCGTCGCCGCACTTATGACT
GTCTTCTTTATCATGCAACTCGTAGGACAGGTGCCGGCAGCGCTCTGGGTCATTTTCGGCGAGGACCGCT
TTCGCTGGAGCGCGACGATGATCGGCCTGTCGCTTGCGGTATTCGGAATCTTGCACGCCCTCGCTCAAGC
CTTCGTCACTGGTCCCGCCACCAAACGTTTCGGCGAGAAGCAGGCCATTATCGCCGGCATGGCGGCCCCA
CGGGTGCGCATGATCGTGCTCCTGTCGTTGAGGACCCGGCTAGGCTGGCGGGGTTGCCTTACTGGTTAGC
AGAATGAATCACCGATACGCGAGCGAACGTGAAGCGACTGCTGCTGCAAAACGTCTGCGACCTGAGCAAC
AACATGAATGGTCTTCGGTTTCCGTGTTTCGTAAAGTCTGGAAACGCGGAAGTCAGCGCCCTGCACCATT
ATGTTCCGGATCTGCATCGCAGGATGCTGCTGGCTACCCTGTGGAACACCTACATCTGTATTAACGAAGC
GCTGGCATTGACCCTGAGTGATTTTTCTCTGGTCCCGCCGCATCCATACCGCCAGTTGTTTACCCTCACA
ACGTTCCAGTAACCGGGCATGTTCATCATCAGTAACCCGTATCGTGAGCATCCTCTCTCGTTTCATCGGT
ATCATTACCCCCATGAACAGAAATCCCCCTTACACGGAGGCATCAGTGACCAAACAGGAAAAAACCGCCC
TTAACATGGCCCGCTTTATCAGAAGCCAGACATTAACGCTTCTGGAGAAACTCAACGAGCTGGACGCGGA
TGAACAGGCAGACATCTGTGAATCGCTTCACGACCACGCTGATGAGCTTTACCGCAGCTGCCTCGCGCGT
TTCGGTGATGACGGTGAAAACCTCTGACACATGCAGCTCCCGGAGACGGTCACAGCTTGTCTGTAAGCGG
ATGCCGGGAGCAGACAAGCCCGTCAGGGCGCGTCAGCGGGTGTTGGCGGGTGTCGGGG
